>Addgene plasmid #236438 | pcDNA3 HA E2F3B | addgene full sequence | sequence record 473630 | Addgene NGS Result
GTGGGTCTCGCGGTATCATTGCAGCACTGGGGCCAGATGGTAAGCCCTCCCGTATCGTAGTTATCTACAC
GACGGGGAGTCAGGCAACTATGGATGAACGAAATAGACAGATCGCTGAGATAGGTGCCTCACTGATTAAG
CATTGGTAACTGTCAGACCAAGTTTACTCATATATACTTTAGATTGATTTAAAACTTCATTTTTAATTTA
AAAGGATCTAGGTGAAGATCCTTTTTGATAATCTCATGACCAAAATCCCTTAACGTGAGTTTTCGTTCCA
CTGAGCGTCAGACCCCGTAGAAAAGATCAAAGGATCTTCTTGAGATCCTTTTTTTCTGCGCGTAATCTGC
TGCTTGCAAACAAAAAAACCACCGCTACCAGCGGTGGTTTGTTTGCCGGATCAAGAGCTACCAACTCTTT
TTCCGAAGGTAACTGGCTTCAGCAGAGCGCAGATACCAAATACTGTTCTTCTAGTGTAGCCGTAGTTAGG
CCACCACTTCAAGAACTCTGTAGCACCGCCTACATACCTCGCTCTGCTAATCCTGTTACCAGTGGCTGCT
GCCAGTGGCGATAAGTCGTGTCTTACCGGGTTGGACTCAAGACGATAGTTACCGGATAAGGCGCAGCGGT
CGGGCTGAACGGGGGGTTCGTGCACACAGCCCAGCTTGGAGCGAACGACCTACACCGAACTGAGATACCT
ACAGCGTGAGCTATGAGAAAGCGCCACGCTTCCCGAAGGGAGAAAGGCGGACAGGTATCCGGTAAGCGGC
AGGGTCGGAACAGGAGAGCGCACGAGGGAGCTTCCAGGGGGAAACGCCTGGTATCTTTATAGTCCTGTCG
GGTTTCGCCACCTCTGACTTGAGCGTCGATTTTTGTGATGCTCGTCAGGGGGGCGGAGCCTATGGAAAAA
CGCCAGCAACGCGGCCTTTTTACGGTTCCTGGCCTTTTGCTGGCCTTTTGCTCACATGTTCTTTCCTGCG
TTATCCCCTGATTCTGTGGATAACCGTATTACCGCCTTTGAGTGAGCTGATACCGCTCGCCGCAGCCGAA
CGACCGAGCGCAGCGAGTCAGTGAGCGAGGAAGCGGAAGAGCGCCCAATACGCAAACCGCCTCTCCCCGC
GCGTTGGCCGATTCATTAATGCAGCTGGCACGACAGGTTTCCCGACTGGAAAGCGGGCAGTGAGCGCAAC
GCAATTAATGTGAGTTAGCTCACTCATTAGGCACCCCAGGCTTTACACTTTATGCTTCCGGCTCGTATGT
TGTGTGGAATTGTGAGCGGATAACAATTTCACACAGGAAACAGCTATGACCATGATTACGCCAAGCTCTA
GCTAGAGGTCGACGGTATACAGACATGATAAGATACATTGATGAGTTTGGACAAACCACAACTAGAATGC
AGTGAAAAAAATGCTTTATTTGTGAAATTTGTGATGCTATTGCTTTATTTGTAACCATTATAAGCTGCAA
TAAACAAGTTGGGGTGGGCGAAGAACTCCAGCATGAGATCCCCGCGCTGGAGGATCATCCAGCCGGCGTC
CCGGAAAACGATTCCGAAGCCCAACCTTTCATAGAAGGCGGCGGTGGAATCGAAATCTCGTGATGGCAGG
TTGGGCGTCGCTTGGTCGGTCATTTCGAACCCCAGAGTCCCGCTCAGAAGAACTCGTCAAGAAGGCGATA
GAAGGCGATGCGCTGCGAATCGGGAGCGGCGATACCGTAAAGCACGAGGAAGCGGTCAGCCCATTCGCCG
CCAAGCTCTTCAGCAATATCACGGGTAGCCAACGCTATGTCCTGATAGCGGTCCGCCACACCCAGCCGGC
CACAGTCGATGAATCCAGAAAAGCGGCCATTTTCCACCATGATATTCGGCAAGCAGGCATCGCCATGGGT
CACGACGAGATCCTCGCCGTCGGGCATGCGCGCCTTGAGCCTGGCGAACAGTTCGGCTGGCGCGAGCCCC
TGATGCTCTTCGTCCAGATCATCCTGATCGACAAGACCGGCTTCCATCCGAGTACGTGCTCGCTCGATGC
GATGTTTCGCTTGGTGGTCGAATGGGCAGGTAGCCGGATCAAGCGTATGCAGCCGCCGCATTGCATCAGC
CATGATGGATACTTTCTCGGCAGGAGCAAGGTGAGATGACAGGAGATCCTGCCCCGGCACTTCGCCCAAT
AGCAGCCAGTCCCTTCCCGCTTCAGTGACAACGTCGAGCACAGCTGCGCAAGGAACGCCCGTCGTGGCCA
GCCACGATAGCCGCGCTGCCTCGTCCTGCAGTTCATTCAGGGCACCGGACAGGTCGGTCTTGACAAAAAG
AACCGGGCGCCCCTGCGCTGACAGCCGGAACACGGCGGCATCAGAGCAGCCGATTGTCTGTTGTGCCCAG
TCATAGCCGAATAGCCTCTCCACCCAAGCGGCCGGAGAACCTGCGTGCAATCCATCTTGTTCAATCATGC
GAAACGATCCTCATCCTGTCTCTTGATCAGATCCGAAAATGGATATACAAGCTCCCGGGAGCTTTTTGCA
AAAGCCTAGGCCTCCAAAAAAGCCTCCTCACTACTTCTGGAATAGCTCAGAGGCAGAGGCGGCCTCGGCC
TCTGCATAAATAAAAAAAATTAGTCAGCCATGGGGCGGAGAATGGGCGGAACTGGGCGGAGTTAGGGGCG
GGATGGGCGGAGTTAGGGGCGGGACTATGGTTGCTGACTAATTGAGATGCATGCTTTGCATACTTCTGCC
TGCTGGGGAGCCTGGGGACTTTCCACACCTGGTTGCTGACTAATTGAGATGCATGCTTTGCATACTTCTG
CCTGCTGGGGAGCCTGGGGACTTTCCACACCCTAACTGACACACATTCCACAGAATTAATTCGCGTTAAA
TTTTTGTTAAATCAGCTCATTTTTTAACCAATAGGCCGAAATCGGCAAAATCCCTTATAAATCAAAAGAA
TAGACCGAGATAGGGT
[37 nt withheld, positions 2957-2993]
AAAGAACGTGGACTCCAACGTCAAAGG
[49 nt withheld, positions 3021-3069]
T
[91 nt withheld, positions 3071-3161]
G
[124 nt withheld, positions 3163-3286]
GGGGATACCCCCTAGAGCCCCAGCTGGTTCTTTCCGCCTCAGAAGCCATAGAGCCCACCGCATCCCCAGC
ATGCCTGCTATTGTCTTCCCAATCCTCCCCCTTGCTGTCCTGCCCCACCCCACCCCCCAGAATAGAATGA
CACCTACTCAGACAATGCGATGCAATTTCCTCATTTTATTAGGAAAGGACAGTGGGAGTGGCACCTTCCA
GGGTCAAGGAAGGCACGGGGGAGGGGCAAACAACAGATGGCTGGCAACTAGAAGGCACAGTCGAGGCTGA
TCAGCGAGCTCTAGCATTTAGGTGACACTATAGAATAGGGCCCTCTAGATGCATGCTCGAGCGGCCGCCA
GTGTGATGGATATCTGCAGAATTTCAACTACACATGAAGTCTTCCACCAGTGGGAGCTTTTCCAAATCGT
AAGCATCGAAGAGATCGCTGATGCCTTCCTCCTCCCCGAGGCTCAGGAGATAGTCCTCTTGCAGCAGGGG
AGGCAGTAAGTTCACAAACGGTCCTTCTAGGTTGGAAGGAATTTGGTCCTCAGTCTGCTGTAAGAGGTTG
GCTGGGGAGGCCAGAGGAGAAAGGTTTCCCATAGAAACTGAGCAATCGCTATGTCCTGAGTTGGTTGAAG
CCAAGTCTTTGGAAGCGGGTTTAGGGATATTCCCATTGTGGTCTTGGTTGTTTGTTTTCATTGGACTGTG
TGTTTCAGTCTCTTCTGGACATAAGTAAACCTCAATGGGCCCTTGGGTACTTGCCAAATGTATTTGTAGG
CTCTCTATTGAGTCAGGCACTTCAAGTCTTGTTTCTGGAGGGGCTTTCACAACTATAACAGTTTGGTCTT
TAAGGCCACTAATTTTTCGAATATCTTGATATGTAACATAAGCTAACCTTTGATTCTCTGAATCCTCGGT
TAACAGTTTGAGGTCCAGGGTGCAGCTTTGGATCAGTTCATCTAATTTCTTCTCTTCCTGACTGAGCTCG
GTCACTTCTTTTGACAGGCCTTGACACTGGGCCAGCATGCCCCCATCCTCAGACAGACTGCAGCCCATCC
ATTGGACGTTGTTTTTAGACTTCTTCTTAATGAGGTGGATGCCTTCCAGAACGTTGGTGATATCATAAAT
CCTTCTCTTTTGCACTTTTAGCACTTCTGCTGCCTTGTTCAAATCCAATACCCCATCGGGTGACTGGCTC
AGGAGCTGAATGAACTTCTTGGTGAGCAGACCAAGAGACGTATCATACCGCGTTTTTTCTGAGGGAGATT
TTGGAGTTTTTGGACTATCTGGACTTCGTAGTGCAGCTCTTCCTTTGCCCTTGGGGGTTTTTAAACCATC
TGAGAGGTACTGATGACCGCTTTCTCCTAGCTCCAGCCTTCGCTTTGCCTGCTGCTGTAAGGGCAGAATT
CCAGCACACTGGCGGCCGTTACTAGTGGATCCGAGGGAGGCGTAGTCGGGCACGTCGTAGGGGTAGGCCA
TGGTAAGCTTGGGTCTCCCTATAGTGAGTCGTATTAATTTCGATAAGCCAGTAAGCAGTGGGTTCTCTAG
TTAGCCAGAGAGCTCTGCTTATATAGACCTCCCACCGTACACGCCTACCGCCCATTTGCGTCAATGGGGC
GGAGTTGTTACGACATTTTGGAAAGTCCCGTTGATTTTGGTGCCAAAACAAACTCCCATTGACGTCAATG
GGGTGGAGACTTGGAAATCCCCGTGAGTCAAACCGCTATCCACGCCCATTGATGTACTGCCAAAACCGCA
TCACCATGGTAATAGCGATGACTAATACGTAGATGTACTGCCAAGTAGGAAAGTCCCATAAGGTCATGTA
CTGGGCATAATGCCAGGCGGGCCATTTACCGTCATTGACGTCAATAGGGGGCGTACTTGGCATATGATAC
ACTTGATGTACTGCCAAGTGGGCAGTTTACCGTAAATACTCCACCCATTGACGTCAATGGAAAGTCCCTA
TTGGCGTTACTATGGGAACATACGTCATTATTGACGTCAATGGGCGGGGGTCGTTGGGCGGTCAGCCAGG
CGGGCCATTTACCGTAAGTTATGTAACGCGGAACTCCATATATGGGCTATGAACTAATGACCCCGTAATT
GATTACTATTAATAACTAGTCAATAATCAATGTCAACGCGTATATCTGGCCCGTACATCGCGAAGCAGCG
CAAAACGCCTAACCCTAAGCAGATTCTTCATGCAATTGTCGGTCAAGCCTTGCCTTGTTGTAGCTTAAAT
TTTGCTCGCGCACTACTCAGCGACCTCCAACACACAAGCAGGGAGCAGATACTGGCTTAACTATGCGGCA
TCAGAGCAGATTGTACTGAGAGTGCACCATAGGGGATCGGGAGATCTCCCGATCCGTCGACGTCAGGTGG
CACTTTTCGGGGAAATGTGCGCGGAACCCCTATTTGTTTATTTTTCTAAATACATTCAAATATGTATCCG
CTCATGAGACAATAACCCTGATAAATGCTTCAATAATATTGAAAAAGGAAGAGTATGAGTATTCAACATT
TCCGTGTCGCCCTTATTCCCTTTTTTGCGGCATTTTGCCTTCCTGTTTTTGCTCACCCAGAAACGCTGGT
GAAAGTAAAAGATGCTGAAGATCAGTTGGGTGCACGAGTGGGTTACATCGAACTGGATCTCAACAGCGGT
AAGATCCTTGAGAGTTTTCGCCCCGAAGAACGTTTTCCAATGATGAGCACTTTTAAAGTTCTGCTATGTG
GCGCGGTATTATCCCGTATTGACGCCGGGCAAGAGCAACTCGGTCGCCGCATACACTATTCTCAGAATGA
CTTGGTTGAGTACTCACCAGTCACAGAAAAGCATCTTACGGATGGCATGACAGTAAGAGAATTATGCAGT
GCTGCCATAACCATGAGTGATAACACTGCGGCCAACTTACTTCTGACAACGATCGGAGGACCGAAGGAGC
TAACCGCTTTTTTGCACAACATGGGGGATCATGTAACTCGCCTTGATCGTTGGGAACCGGAGCTGAATGA
AGCCATACCAAACGACGAGCGTGACACCACGATGCCTGTAGCAATGGCAACAACGTTGCGCAAACTATTA
ACTGGCGAACTACTTACTCTAGCTTCCCGGCAACAATTAATAGACTGGATGGAGGCGGATAAAGTTGCAG
GACCACTTCTGCGCTCGGCCCTTCCGGCTGGCTGGTTTATTGCTGATAAATCTGGAGCCGGTGAGC
Features (pLannotate 1.2.2; 21 found; start..end, strand, type, name):
    320..908     +  rep_origin     ori: high-copy-number ColE1/pMB1/pBR322/pUC origin of replication
   1091..1183    +  CDS            lacI (fragment): lac repressor; lacI; The lac repressor binds to the lac operator to inhibit transcription in E. coli. This inhibition can be relieved by adding lactose or isopropyl-β-D-thiogalactopyranoside (IPTG).
   1196..1217    +  protein_bind   CAP binding site: CAP binding activates transcription in the presence of cAMP. E. coli catabolite activator protein
   1232..1262    +  promoter       lac promoter: promoter for the E. coli lac operon
   1270..1286    +  protein_bind   lac operator: The lac repressor binds to the lac operator to inhibit transcription in E. coli. This inhibition can be relieved by adding lactose or isopropyl-β-D-thiogalactopyranoside (IPTG). lac repressor encoded by lacI
   1359..1480    -  polyA_signal   SV40 poly(A) signal: SV40 polyadenylation signal
   1475..1633    -  CDS            ble (fragment): BLE_KLEPN - Experimental evidence at protein level: Swiss-Prot protein existence level 1. Binding protein with a strong affinity to the bleomycin family of antibiotics. Binds to CL990; an antimitotic-antibiotic compound. From Klebsiella pneumoniae.
   1657..2448    -  CDS            neo: KKA2_KLEPN - Also known as kan, nptII. Experimental evidence at protein level: Swiss-Prot protein existence level 1. Resistance to kanamycin, neomycin, paromomycin, ribostamycin, butirosin and gentamicin B. From Klebsiella pneumoniae.
   2515..2844    -  promoter       SV40 promoter: SV40 enhancer and early promoter
   2858..3286    -  rep_origin     f1 ori (sequence partly withheld): f1 bacteriophage origin of replication; arrow indicates direction of (+) strand synthesis
   3307..3328    -  promoter       SV40 promoter (fragment): SV40 enhancer and early promoter
   3332..3556    -  polyA_signal   bGH poly(A) signal: bovine growth hormone polyadenylation signal
   3582..3600    +  promoter       SP6 promoter: promoter for bacteriophage SP6 RNA polymerase
   3663..4664    -  CDS            E2f3 (fragment): E2F3_MOUSE - Experimental evidence at protein level: Swiss-Prot protein existence level 1. Transcription activator that binds DNA cooperatively with DP proteins through the E2 recognition site, 5'-TTTC[CG]CGC-3' found in the promoter region of a number of genes whose products are involved in cell cycle regulation or in DNA replication. The DRTF1/E2F complex functions in the control of cell-cycle progression from G1 to S phase. E2F3 binds specifically to RB1 in a cell-cycle dependent manner. Inhibits adipogenesis, probably through the repression of CEBPA binding to its target gene promoters (Pu
   4774..4792    -  promoter       T7 promoter: promoter for bacteriophage T7 RNA polymerase
   4808..4841    -  LTR            5' LTR (truncated) (fragment): truncated 5' long terminal repeat (LTR) from HIV-1
   4837..5040    -  promoter       CMV promoter: human cytomegalovirus (CMV) immediate early promoter
   5041..5420    -  enhancer       CMV enhancer: human cytomegalovirus immediate early enhancer
   5575..5627    +  misc_feature   bom (fragment): basis of mobility region from pBR322
   5686..5790    +  promoter       AmpR promoter: bla
   5791..149     +  CDS            AmpR (across the origin): β-lactamase; bla; confers resistance to ampicillin, carbenicillin, and related antibiotics
