[The description below was written by a language model from this plasmid's Addgene catalogue record and pLannotate feature annotations shown in this document.]
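Description:
pcDNA3 HA E2F3B is a mammalian expression plasmid built on the pcDNA3 backbone for transient overexpression of the human transcription factor E2F3B, the shorter isoform encoded by the E2F3 gene, carrying an N-terminal HA epitope tag. In bacteria it is maintained at high copy through a ColE1/pUC-type origin and selected with ampicillin via the β-lactamase gene. An f1 origin is also present, which allows production of single-stranded DNA. The sequenced record is about 6.5 kb.

The insert sits downstream of the human cytomegalovirus immediate-early enhancer and promoter and is followed by the bovine growth hormone polyadenylation signal, giving strong constitutive transcription in most mammalian cell lines. Flanking T7 and SP6 phage promoters can be used for in vitro transcription or as sequencing primer sites. A separate cassette, with the SV40 early promoter driving the neomycin phosphotransferase gene and ending in an SV40 poly(A) signal, permits G418 selection of stable lines, although the stated purpose is transient expression.

The automated annotation labels the coding region as a fragment matching mouse E2f3. This most likely reflects close homology to the reference protein in the annotation database, since the catalogue lists the species as human. The HA tag is not separately annotated, and the cloning sites are not recorded. Short hits to lacI, ble, bom and an HIV-1 LTR are small fragments, probably backbone remnants or spurious matches. The HA tag allows detection or immunoprecipitation of the expressed protein, and the associated publication concerns cyclin F-directed degradation of the activator E2Fs in cell-cycle control.
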