Addgene plasmid #236438: pcDNA3 HA E2F3B
Purpose: transient overexpression of E2F3B in mammalian cells
Depositing lab: Michele Pagano. Depositing organization: NYU Grossman School of Medicine. Publication: Cyclin F Controls Cell-Cycle Transcriptional Outputs by Directing the Degradation of the Three Activator E2Fs. Clijsters L, Hoencamp C, Calis JJA, Marzio A, Handgraaf SM, Cuitino MC, Rosenberg BR, Leone G, Pagano M. Mol Cell. 2019 Jun 20;74(6):1264-1277.e7. doi: 10.1016/j.molcel.2019.04.010. Epub 2019 May 23. PubMed 31130363.
Backbone
  Vector backbone: pcDNA3
  Vector type: Mammalian Expression
Growth in bacteria
  Bacterial resistance: Ampicillin, 100 μg/mL
  Growth temperature: 37°C
  Growth strain: DH5alpha
  Copy number: High Copy
Gene/Insert
  Gene/Insert name: E2F3B
  Species: H. sapiens (human)
  Entrez Gene: E2F3 (a.k.a. E2F-3)
  Tag / fusion protein: HA (N terminal on insert)
  Cloning method: Restriction Enzyme; 5′ cloning site Unknown (unknown if destroyed)
Terms and licenses: Academic/Nonprofit Terms; Industry Terms: Not Available to Industry
How to cite: pcDNA3 HA E2F3B was a gift from Michele Pagano (Addgene plasmid # 236438 ; http://n2t.net/addgene:236438 ; RRID:Addgene_236438)
